Addgene plasmid #156611: pD649-HAsp-TNFSF13-Fc(DAPA)-AviTag-6xHis
Purpose: Mammalian expression of cell-surface protein extracellular domain fused to Fc(DAPA)-Avi-6xHis. Protein is secreted from cells.
Depositing lab: Chris Garcia. Depositing organization: Stanford University. Publication: A Human IgSF Cell-Surface Interactome Reveals a Complex Network of Protein-Protein Interactions. Wojtowicz WM, Vielmetter J, Fernandes RA, Siepe DH, Eastman CL, Chisholm GB, Cox S, Klock H, Anderson PW, Rue SM, Miller JJ, Glaser SM, Bragstad ML, Vance J, Lam AW, Lesley SA, Zinn K, Garcia KC. Cell. 2020 Aug 20;182(4):1027-1043.e17. doi: 10.1016/j.cell.2020.07.025. PubMed 32822567.
Backbone
  Vector backbone: pD649
  Backbone size w/o insert (bp): 6106
  Vector type: Mammalian Expression
Growth in bacteria
  Bacterial resistance: Ampicillin, 100 μg/mL
  Growth temperature: 37°C
  Growth strain: DH5alpha
  Copy number: High Copy
Gene/Insert
  Gene/Insert name: TNFSF13 (alt name: TNF13)
  Species: H. sapiens (human)
  Insert size (bp): 600
  Mutation: Fc region of human IgG contains D265A and P329A mutations (DAPA)
  Entrez Gene: TNFSF13 (a.k.a. APRIL, CD256, TALL-2, TALL2, TNLG7B, TRDL-1, UNQ383/PRO715, ZTNF2)
  Promoter: CMV/SP6
  Tag / fusion protein: Fc(DAPA)-AviTag-6xHis (C terminal on backbone)
  Cloning method: Restriction Enzyme; 5′ cloning site GCGGCCGC (not destroyed); 3′ cloning site GGCGCGCC (not destroyed)
  Sequencing primers: 5′ ATTTAGGTGACACTATAG; 3′ CACGTACCAGTTGAACTTCACC
Resource information
  A portion of this plasmid was derived from a plasmid made by: synthesis by ThermoFisher
Terms and licenses: Academic/Nonprofit Terms; Industry Terms: Not Available to Industry
Depositor comments: Some plasmids in this collection may have an IS4-like element ISVsa5 family transposase upstream of the CMV promoter.
How to cite: pD649-HAsp-TNFSF13-Fc(DAPA)-AviTag-6xHis was a gift from Chris Garcia (Addgene plasmid # 156611 ; http://n2t.net/addgene:156611 ; RRID:Addgene_156611)
