[The description below was written by a language model from this plasmid's Addgene catalogue record and pLannotate feature annotations shown in this document.]
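Description:
pD649-HAsp-TNFSF13-Fc(DAPA)-AviTag-6xHis is a mammalian expression plasmid, built on the pD649 backbone, for producing a secreted, tagged form of the extracellular domain of human TNFSF13 (APRIL/CD256), a TNF-family cytokine that binds TACI and BCMA. It is maintained in E. coli at high copy through a ColE1/pUC-type origin and is selected with ampicillin via the β-lactamase gene. The annotation also picks up short remnants of KanR, lacZα, an rrnB terminator and an f1 origin, which appear to be non-functional backbone fragments.

Expression is driven by the CMV immediate-early enhancer and promoter, followed by a fragment of CMV intron A. An SP6 phage promoter sits just upstream of the coding region and also serves as a sequencing priming site. The open reading frame begins with a signal peptide (named "HAsp" in the construct title, although the annotation software matched the region to an immunoglobulin heavy-chain signal sequence). Next comes the TNFSF13 ectodomain, cloned between preserved NotI and AscI sites, then a human IgG1 Fc segment, and the transcript ends at a bGH polyadenylation signal. The Fc carries the D265A and P329A (DAPA) substitutions, which are generally used to blunt Fc effector interactions. According to the record, an AviTag for site-specific biotinylation and a 6xHis tag for metal-affinity purification follow the Fc, though they are not annotated separately. A second cassette, with SV40 and EM7 promoters, a puromycin N-acetyltransferase gene and an SV40 poly(A) signal, should allow puromycin selection of transfected cells.

The plasmid belongs to a collection made for mapping human cell-surface protein–protein interactions. The depositor notes that some members of the collection may carry an IS4-like transposase insertion upstream of the CMV promoter.
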