Features (pLannotate 1.2.2; 21 found; start..end, strand, type, name):
    119..143     -  CDS            KanR (fragment): aminoglycoside phosphotransferase; aph(3')-Ia; confers resistance to kanamycin
    254..842     +  rep_origin     ori: high-copy-number ColE1/pMB1/pBR322/pUC origin of replication
   1067..1084    +  terminator     rrnB T2 terminator (fragment): transcription terminator T2 from the E. coli rrnB gene
   1109..1128    -  CDS            lacZα (fragment): LacZα fragment of β-galactosidase; lacZ fragment
   1584..1600    +  protein_bind   lac operator: The lac repressor binds to the lac operator to inhibit transcription in E. coli. This inhibition can be relieved by adding lactose or isopropyl-β-D-thiogalactopyranoside (IPTG). lac repressor encoded by lacI
   1843..2146    +  enhancer       CMV enhancer: human cytomegalovirus immediate early enhancer
   2147..2350    +  promoter       CMV promoter: human cytomegalovirus (CMV) immediate early promoter
   2486..2529    +  intron         CMV intron (fragment): modified intron A from human cytomegalovirus
   2581..2599    +  promoter       SP6 promoter: promoter for bacteriophage SP6 RNA polymerase
   2603..2640    +  CDS            IgH signal sequence (fragment): signal sequence from the mouse immunoglobulin heavy chain variable region
   2707..3348    +  CDS            TNFSF13 (fragment): TNF13_HUMAN - Also known as APRIL, TALL2, ZTNF2. Experimental evidence at protein level: Swiss-Prot protein existence level 1. Cytokine that binds to TNFRSF13B/TACI and to TNFRSF17/BCMA. Plays a role in the regulation of tumor cell growth. May be involved in monocyte/macrophage-mediated immunological processes. From Homo sapiens (Human).
   3364..4041    +  CDS            IGHG1 (fragment): IGHG1_HUMAN - Experimental evidence at protein level: Swiss-Prot protein existence level 1. Constant region of immunoglobulin heavy chains. Immunoglobulins, also known as antibodies, are membrane-bound or secreted glycoproteins produced by B lymphocytes. In the recognition phase of humoral immunity, the membrane-bound immunoglobulins serve as receptors which, upon binding of a specific antigen, trigger the clonal expansion and differentiation of B lymphocytes into immunoglobulins- secreting plasma cells. Secreted immunoglobulins mediate the effector phase of humoral immunity, which results in
   4256..4367    +  polyA_signal   bGH poly(A) signal: bovine growth hormone polyadenylation signal
   4368..4476    +  rep_origin     f1 ori (fragment): f1 bacteriophage origin of replication; arrow indicates direction of (+) strand synthesis
   4490..4819    +  promoter       SV40 promoter: SV40 enhancer and early promoter
   4867..4914    +  promoter       EM7 promoter: synthetic bacterial promoter&nbsp
   4933..5532    +  CDS            PuroR (fragment): puromycin N-acetyltransferase; pac from Streptomyces; confers resistance to puromycin
   5542..5667    +  CDS            ble (fragment): BLE_KLEPN - Experimental evidence at protein level: Swiss-Prot protein existence level 1. Binding protein with a strong affinity to the bleomycin family of antibiotics. Binds to CL990; an antimitotic-antibiotic compound. From Klebsiella pneumoniae.
   5662..5783    +  polyA_signal   SV40 poly(A) signal: SV40 polyadenylation signal
   5836..6696    -  CDS            AmpR: β-lactamase; bla; confers resistance to ampicillin, carbenicillin, and related antibiotics
   6699..89      -  promoter       AmpR promoter (fragment) (across the origin): bla
>Addgene plasmid #156611 | pD649-HAsp-TNFSF13-Fc(DAPA)-AviTag-6xHis | addgene full sequence | sequence record 426830 | Addgene NGS Result
TTTCAATATTATTGAAGCATTTATCAGGGTTATTGTCTCATGAGCGGATACATATTTGAATGTATTTAGA
AAAATAAACAAATAGGGGTCAGTGTTACAACCAATTAACCAATTCTGAACATTATCGCGAGCCCATTTAT
ACCTGAATATGGCTCATAACACCCCTTGCTCATGACCAAAATCCCTTAACGTGAGTTACGCGCGCGTCGT
TCCACTGAGCGTCAGACCCCGTAGAAAAGATCAAAGGATCTTCTTGAGATCCTTTTTTTCTGCGCGTAAT
CTGCTGCTTGCAAACAAAAAAACCACCGCTACCAGCGGTGGTTTGTTTGCCGGATCAAGAGCTACCAACT
CTTTTTCCGAAGGTAACTGGCTTCAGCAGAGCGCAGATACCAAATACTGTTCTTCTAGTGTAGCCGTAGT
TAGCCCACCACTTCAAGAACTCTGTAGCACCGCCTACATACCTCGCTCTGCTAATCCTGTTACCAGTGGC
TGCTGCCAGTGGCGATAAGTCGTGTCTTACCGGGTTGGACTCAAGACGATAGTTACCGGATAAGGCGCAG
CGGTCGGGCTGAACGGGGGGTTCGTGCACACAGCCCAGCTTGGAGCGAACGACCTACACCGAACTGAGAT
ACCTACAGCGTGAGCTATGAGAAAGCGCCACGCTTCCCGAAGGGAGAAAGGCGGACAGGTATCCGGTAAG
CGGCAGGGTCGGAACAGGAGAGCGCACGAGGGAGCTTCCAGGGGGAAACGCCTGGTATCTTTATAGTCCT
GTCGGGTTTCGCCACCTCTGACTTGAGCGTCGATTTTTGTGATGCTCGTCAGGGGGGCGGAGCCTATGGA
AAAACGCCAGCAACGCGGCCTTTTTACGGTTCCTGGCCTTTTGCTGGCCTTTTGCTCACATGTTCTTTCC
TGCGTTATCCCCTGATTCTGTGGATAACCGTATTACCGCCTTTGAGTGAGCTGATACCGCTCGCCGCAGC
CGAACGACCGAGCGCAGCGAGTCAGTGAGCGAGGAAGCGGAAGGCGAGAGTAGGGAACTGCCAGGCATCA
AACTAAGCAGAAGGCCCCTGACGGATGGCCTTTTTGCGTTTCTACAAACTCTTTCTGTGTTGTAAAACGA
CGGCCAGTCTTAAGCTCGGGCCCCCTGGGCGGTTCTGATAACGAGTAATCGTTAATCCGCAAATAACGTA
AAAACCCGCTTCGGCGGGTTTTTTTATGGGGGGAGTTTAGGGAAAGAGCATTTGTCAGAATATTTAAGGG
CGCCTGTCACTTTGCTTGATATATGAGAATTATTTAACCTTATAAATGAGAAAAAAGCAACGCACTTTAA
ATAAGATACGTTGCTTTTTCGATTGATGAACACCTATAATTAAACTATTCATCTATTATTTATGATTTTT
TGTATATACAATATTTCTAGTTTGTTAAAGAGAATTAAGAAAATAAATCTCGAAAATAATAAAGGGAAAA
TCAGTTTTTGATATCAAAATTATACATGTCAACGATAATACAAAATATAATACAAACTATAAGATGTTAT
CAGTATTTATTATCATTTAGAATAAATTTTGTGTCGCCCTTAATTGTGAGCGGATAACAATTACGAGCTT
CATGCACAGTGGCGTTGACTCAATATTGGCCATTAGCCATATTATTCATTGGTTATATAGCATAAATCAA
TATTGGCTATTGGCCATTGCATACGTTGTATCTATATCATAATATGTACATTTATATTGGCTCATGTCCA
ATATGACCGCCATGTTGGCATTGATTATTGACTAGTTATTAATAGTAATCAATTACGGGGTCATTAGTTC
ATAGCCCATATATGGAGTTCCGCGTTACATAACTTACGGTAAATGGCCCGCCTGGCTGACCGCCCAACGA
CCCCCGCCCATTGACGTCAATAATGACGTATGTTCCCATAGTAACGCCAATAGGGACTTTCCATTGACGT
CAATGGGTGGAGTATTTACGGTAAACTGCCCACTTGGCAGTACATCAAGTGTATCATATGCCAAGTACGC
CCCCTATTGACGTCAATGACGGTAAATGGCCCGCCTGGCATTATGCCCAGTACATGACCTTATGGGACTT
TCCTACTTGGCAGTACATCTACGTATTAGTCATCGCTATTACCATGGTGATGCGGTTTTGGCAGTACATC
AATGGGCGTGGATAGCGGTTTGACTCACGGGGATTTCCAAGTCTCCACCCCATTGACGTCAATGGGAGTT
TGTTTTGGCACCAAAATCAACGGGACTTTCCAAAATGTCGTAACAACTCCGCCCCATTGACGCAAATGGG
CGGTAGGCGTGTACGGTGGGAGGTCTATATAAGCAGAGCTCGTTTAGTGAACCGTCAGATCGCCTGGAGA
CGCCATCCACGCTGTTTTGACCTCCATAGAAGACACCGGGACCGATCCAGCCTCCGCGGCCGGGAACGGT
GCATTGGAACGCGGATTCCCCGTGCCAAGAGTGACGTAAGTACCGCCTATAGAGTCTATAGGCCCACCCC
CTTGGCTTCGTTAGAACGCGGCTACAATTAATACATAACCTTATGTATCATACACATACGATTTAGGTGA
CACTATAGAATAACATCCACTTTGCCTTTCTCTCCACAGGTGTCCACTCCCAGGTCCAACTGCACCTCGG
TTCTATCGAAAACGCGCCTGCTAGCGCCACCATGAAGACCATCATTGCCCTGAGCTACATCTTCTGCCTG
GTGTTCGCTGCGGCCGCCCAACAGACAGAACTCCAGAGCCTGAGAAGAGAGGTGTCCAGACTTCAAGGCA
CAGGCGGCCCTTCTCAGAATGGCGAAGGATACCCTTGGCAGAGCCTGCCTGAACAGTCCTCTGATGCCCT
GGAAGCCTGGGAGAACGGCGAGAGATCAAGAAAAAGACGGGCCGTGCTGACCCAGAAGCAGAAAAAGCAG
CACTCCGTGCTGCACCTGGTGCCTATCAATGCCACCAGCAAGGACGACAGCGACGTGACCGAAGTTATGT
GGCAGCCCGCTCTCAGAAGAGGAAGAGGACTGCAGGCTCAAGGCTATGGCGTCAGAATTCAGGATGCCGG
CGTGTACCTGCTGTATAGCCAGGTGCTGTTCCAGGACGTGACCTTCACAATGGGCCAAGTCGTGTCCAGA
GAAGGCCAGGGCAGACAAGAGACACTGTTCCGGTGCATCCGGTCCATGCCTTCTCACCCCGATAGAGCCT
ACAACAGCTGCTACAGCGCTGGCGTGTTCCATCTGCACCAGGGCGATATCCTGAGCGTGATCATTCCCAG
AGCCAGAGCCAAGCTGAATCTGAGCCCTCACGGCACCTTTCTGGGCTTCGTGAAGCTTGGCGCGCCGGGC
GGCGACAAGACCCACACCTGCCCCCCCTGCCCAGCTCCAGAACTGCTGGGAGGGCCTTCCGTGTTCCTGT
TCCCCCCCAAGCCCAAGGACACCCTGATGATCAGCAGGACCCCCGAGGTGACCTGCGTGGTGGTGGCCGT
GTCCCACGAGGACCCAGAGGTGAAGTTCAACTGGTACGTGGACGGCGTGGAGGTGCACAACGCCAAGACC
AAGCCCAGAGAGGAGCAGTACAACAGCACCTACAGGGTGGTGTCCGTGCTGACCGTGCTGCACCAGGACT
GGCTGAACGGCAAAGAATACAAGTGCAAAGTCTCCAACAAGGCCCTGGCTGCCCCAATCGAAAAGACAAT
CAGCAAGGCCAAGGGCCAGCCACGGGAGCCCCAGGTGTACACCCTGCCCCCCAGCCGGGAGGAGATGACC
AAGAACCAGGTGTCCCTGACCTGTCTGGTGAAGGGCTTCTACCCCAGCGATATCGCCGTGGAGTGGGAGA
GCAACGGCCAGCCCGAGAACAACTACAAGACCACCCCCCCAGTGCTGGACAGCGACGGCAGCTTCTTCCT
GTACAGCAAGCTGACCGTGGACAAGTCCAGGTGGCAGCAGGGCAACGTGTTCAGCTGCAGCGTGATGCAC
GAGGCCCTGCACAACCACTACACCCAGAAGTCCCTGAGCCTGAGCCCCGGCGGCAGCGGTCTTAATGATA
TTTTCGAGGCTCAGAAGATTGAGTGGCATGAACACCACCACCATCACCACTAAGGCCGGCCTGTAGTCAC
TGGCACAACGCGTTACCCGGTAAGCCAATCGGGTATACACGGTCGTCATACTGCAGACAGGGTTCTTCTA
CTTTGCAAGATAGTCTTGAGTAGTAAAATAAATAGATAGAGAAAATCAGCCTCGACTGTGCCTTCTAGTT
GCCAGCCATCTGTTGTTTGCCCCTCCCCCGTGCCTTCCTTGACCCTGGAAGGTGCCACTCCCACTGTCCT
TTCCTAATAAAATGAGGAAATTGCATCACAACACTCAACCCTATCTCGGTCTATTCTTTTGATTTATAAG
GGATTTTGCCGATTTCGGCCTATTGGTTAAAAAATGAGCTGATTTAACAAAAATTTAACGCGAATTAATT
CTGTGGAATGTGTGTCAGTTAGGGTGTGGAAAGTCCCCAGGCTCCCCAGCAGGCAGAAGTATGCAAAGCA
TGCATCTCAATTAGTCAGCAACCAGGTGTGGAAAGTCCCCAGGCTCCCCAGCAGGCAGAAGTATGCAAAG
CATGCATCTCAATTAGTCAGCAACCATAGTCCCGCCCCTAACTCCGCCCATCCCGCCCCTAACTCCGCCC
AGTTCCGCCCATTCTCCGCCCCATGGCTGACTAATTTTTTTTATTTATGCAGAGGCCGAGGCCGCCTCTG
CCTCTGAGCTATTCCAGAAGTAGTGAGGAGGCTTTTTTGGAGGCCTAGGCTTTTGCAAAAAGCTCCCGGG
AGCTTGTATATCCATTTTCGGATCTGATCAGCACGTGTTGACAATTAATCATCGGCATAGTATATCGGCA
TAGTATAATACGACAAGGTGAGGAACTAAACCATGACCGAGTACAAGCCCACGGTGCGCCTCGCCACCCG
CGACGACGTCCCCAGGGCCGTACGCACCCTCGCCGCCGCGTTCGCCGACTACCCCGCCACGCGCCACACC
GTCGATCCGGACCGCCACATCGAGCGGGTCACCGAGCTGCAAGAACTCTTCCTCACGCGCGTCGGGCTCG
ACATCGGCAAGGTGTGGGTCGCGGACGACGGCGCCGCGGTGGCGGTCTGGACCACGCCGGAGAGCGTCGA
AGCGGGGGCGGTGTTCGCCGAGATCGGCCCGCGCATGGCCGAGTTGAGCGGTTCCCGGCTGGCCGCGCAG
CAACAGATGGAAGGCCTCCTGGCGCCGCACCGGCCCAAGGAGCCCGCGTGGTTCCTGGCCACCGTCGGCG
TCTCGCCCGACCACCAGGGCAAGGGTCTGGGCAGCGCCGTCGTGCTCCCCGGAGTGGAGGCGGCCGAGCG
CGCCGGGGTGCCCGCCTTCCTGGAGACATCCGCGCCCCGCAACCTCCCCTTCTACGAGCGGCTCGGCTTC
ACCGTCACCGCCGACGTCGAGGTGCCCGAAGGACCGCGCACCTGGTGCATGACCCGCAAGCCCGGTGCCT
GACACGTGCTACGAGATTTCGATTCCACCGCCGCCTTCTATGAAAGGTTGGGCTTCGGAATCGTTTTCCG
GGACGCCGGCTGGATGATCCTCCAGCGCGGGGATCTCATGCTGGAGTTCTTCGCCCACCCCAACTTGTTT
ATTGCAGCTTATAATGGTTACAAATAAAGCAATAGCATCACAAATTTCACAAATAAAGCATTTTTTTCAC
TGCATTCTAGTTGTGGTTTGTCCAAACTCATCAATGTATCTTATCATGTCTGTATACCGTCGACCTCTAG
CTAGAGCTTGGCGTAATCATGGTCATTACCAATGCTTAATCAGTGAGGCACCTATCTCAGCGATCTGTCT
ATTTCGTTCATCCATAGTTGCCTGACTCCCCGTCGTGTAGATAACTACGATACGGGAGGGCTTACCATCT
GGCCCCAGCGCTGCGATGATACCGCGAGAACCACGCTCACCGGCTCCGGATTTATCAGCAATAAACCAGC
CAGCCGGAAGGGCCGAGCGCAGAAGTGGTCCTGCAACTTTATCCGCCTCCATCCAGTCTATTAATTGTTG
CCGGGAAGCTAGAGTAAGTAGTTCGCCAGTTAATAGTTTGCGCAACGTTGTTGCCATCGCTACAGGCATC
GTGGTGTCACGCTCGTCGTTTGGTATGGCTTCATTCAGCTCCGGTTCCCAACGATCAAGGCGAGTTACAT
GATCCCCCATGTTGTGCAAAAAAGCGGTTAGCTCCTTCGGTCCTCCGATCGTTGTCAGAAGTAAGTTGGC
CGCAGTGTTATCACTCATGGTTATGGCAGCACTGCATAATTCTCTTACTGTCATGCCATCCGTAAGATGC
TTTTCTGTGACTGGTGAGTACTCAACCAAGTCATTCTGAGAATAGTGTATGCGGCGACCGAGTTGCTCTT
GCCCGGCGTCAATACGGGATAATACCGCGCCACATAGCAGAACTTTAAAAGTGCTCATCATTGGAAAACG
TTCTTCGGGGCGAAAACTCTCAAGGATCTTACCGCTGTTGAGATCCAGTTCGATGTAACCCACTCGTGCA
CCCAACTGATCTTCAGCATCTTTTACTTTCACCAGCGTTTCTGGGTGAGCAAAAACAGGAAGGCAAAATG
CCGCAAAAAAGGGAATAAGGGCGACACGGAAATGTTGAATACTCATATTCTTCCTT
