>Addgene plasmid #156611 | pD649-HAsp-TNFSF13-Fc(DAPA)-AviTag-6xHis | depositor partial sequence | sequence record 302332 | insert (extracellular domain)
CAACAGACAGAACTCCAGAGCCTGAGAAGAGAGGTGTCCAGACTTCAAGGCACAGGCGGCCCTTCTCAGA
ATGGCGAAGGATACCCTTGGCAGAGCCTGCCTGAACAGTCCTCTGATGCCCTGGAAGCCTGGGAGAACGG
CGAGAGATCAAGAAAAAGACGGGCCGTGCTGACCCAGAAGCAGAAAAAGCAGCACTCCGTGCTGCACCTG
GTGCCTATCAATGCCACCAGCAAGGACGACAGCGACGTGACCGAAGTTATGTGGCAGCCCGCTCTCAGAA
GAGGAAGAGGACTGCAGGCTCAAGGCTATGGCGTCAGAATTCAGGATGCCGGCGTGTACCTGCTGTATAG
CCAGGTGCTGTTCCAGGACGTGACCTTCACAATGGGCCAAGTCGTGTCCAGAGAAGGCCAGGGCAGACAA
GAGACACTGTTCCGGTGCATCCGGTCCATGCCTTCTCACCCCGATAGAGCCTACAACAGCTGCTACAGCG
CTGGCGTGTTCCATCTGCACCAGGGCGATATCCTGAGCGTGATCATTCCCAGAGCCAGAGCCAAGCTGAA
TCTGAGCCCTCACGGCACCTTTCTGGGCTTCGTGAAGCTT
